Addgene plasmid #105785: pKK-TEV-HA
Purpose: (Empty Backbone) Expression of your protein of interest in fusion with HA at the C-terminus. The tag is cleavable by TEV protease.
Depositing lab: Andrzej Dziembowski. Depositing organization: Polish Academy of Sciences, Institute of Biochemistry and Biophysics. Publication: Versatile approach for functional analysis of human proteins and efficient stable cell line generation using FLP-mediated recombination system. Szczesny RJ, Kowalska K, Klosowska-Kosicka K, Chlebowski A, Owczarek EP, Warkocki Z, Kulinski TM, Adamska D, Affek K, Jedroszkowiak A, Kotrys AV, Tomecki R, Krawczyk PS, Borowski LS, Dziembowski A. PLoS One. 2018 Mar 28;13(3):e0194887. doi: 10.1371/journal.pone.0194887. eCollection 2018. PubMed 29590189.
Backbone
  Vector backbone: pcDNA5/FRT/TO
  Backbone manufacturer: Invitrogen
  Vector type: Mammalian Expression ; Flp-In competent
  Selectable markers: Hygromycin
  Tag / fusion protein: TEV-HA (C terminal on backbone)
Growth in bacteria
  Bacterial resistance: Ampicillin, 100 μg/mL
  Growth temperature: 37°C
  Growth strain: DH5alpha
  Copy number: High Copy
Gene/Insert
  Gene/Insert name: None
  Tag / fusion protein: TEV-HA (C terminal on backbone)
Terms and licenses: Academic/Nonprofit Terms; Industry Terms: Not Available to Industry
Depositor comments: This vector is a member of the pKK vector family. Its cloning site was optimized for the SLIC approach, however, a traditional restriction and ligation based approach is also possible (see Szczesny RJ et al. for detailed protocols; bioRxiv, doi: https://doi.org/10.1101/160101) This vector is a derivate of the pcDNA5/FRT/TO plasmid (Invitrogen) and is suitable for stable cell line generation using the Flp-In system. Transcription of the gene of interest is driven by a tetracycline responsive CMV promoter. A given coding sequence can be cloned into all pKK vectors using just three universal PCR primers and a ligation-independent DNA cloning method.
How to cite: pKK-TEV-HA was a gift from Andrzej Dziembowski (Addgene plasmid # 105785 ; http://n2t.net/addgene:105785 ; RRID:Addgene_105785)
