[The description below was written by a language model from this plasmid's Addgene catalogue record and pLannotate feature annotations shown in this document.]
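Description:
pKK-TEV-HA is an empty mammalian expression backbone of about 5.2 kb, derived from pcDNA5/FRT/TO and belonging to the pKK vector family. It is designed to express a protein of interest with a C-terminal HA epitope tag that can be removed by TEV protease. In E. coli it is maintained as a high-copy plasmid through a ColE1/pUC-type origin and selected with ampicillin (AmpR under its own bla promoter). Short remnants of f1 ori, lac regulatory elements and other backbone sequences are also annotated but have no stated function here.

The expression cassette consists of the CMV immediate-early enhancer and promoter followed by two short matches to tet operator sequences. This fits the depositor's description of a tetracycline-responsive CMV promoter, which is repressed in cells expressing the Tet repressor and induced by tetracycline. Downstream lies the cloning site, optimised for SLIC ligation-independent cloning but also usable with restriction and ligation, then the TEV site and a bGH polyadenylation signal. The annotation detects only a fragment of the TEV site and does not call the HA tag, so that element rests on the catalogue description. The same set of three universal PCR primers allows a coding sequence to be moved into any pKK family member.

An FRT site sits directly upstream of a hygromycin resistance gene with an SV40 poly(A) signal and no annotated promoter of its own. In the Flp-In system, FLP-mediated recombination into a genomic FRT site in the host cell line activates this marker, so hygromycin selects for single-copy, site-specific integrants. The vector is therefore suited to generating isogenic stable cell lines with inducible expression of HA-tagged proteins. The two sequence records, depositor and NGS, carry identical features offset by a few bases.
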