Features (pLannotate 1.2.2; 21 found; start..end, strand, type, name):
     28..80      -  misc_feature   bom (fragment): basis of mobility region from pBR322
    235..614     +  enhancer       CMV enhancer: human cytomegalovirus immediate early enhancer
    615..818     +  promoter       CMV promoter: human cytomegalovirus (CMV) immediate early promoter
    820..839     +  promoter       PLtetO-1 promoter (fragment): modified phage lambda PL promoter with tet operator sites (Lutz and Bujard, 1997)
    841..860     +  promoter       PLtetO-1 promoter (fragment): modified phage lambda PL promoter with tet operator sites (Lutz and Bujard, 1997)
    868..901     +  promoter       TRE3GV promoter (fragment): 3rd-generation Tet-responsive promoter that can be activated by binding of Tet-On® 3G, optimized for retroviral and lentiviral vectors
   1002..1018    +  CDS            TEV site (fragment): tobacco etch virus (TEV) protease recognition and cleavage site
   1163..1387    +  polyA_signal   bGH poly(A) signal: bovine growth hormone polyadenylation signal
   1391..1412    +  promoter       SV40 promoter (fragment): SV40 enhancer and early promoter
   1433..1666    +  rep_origin     f1 ori (fragment) (sequence partly withheld): f1 bacteriophage origin of replication; arrow indicates direction of (+) strand synthesis
   1671..1718    +  protein_bind   FRT: FLP-mediated recombination occurs in the 8-bp core sequence TCTAGAAA (Turan and Bode, 2011). FLP recombinase from the Saccharomyces cerevisiae 2μ plasmid
   1726..2748    +  CDS            HygR: aminoglycoside phosphotransferase from E. coli; aph(4)-Ia; confers resistance to hygromycin
   2758..2883    +  CDS            ble (fragment): BLE_KLEPN - Experimental evidence at protein level: Swiss-Prot protein existence level 1. Binding protein with a strong affinity to the bleomycin family of antibiotics. Binds to CL990; an antimitotic-antibiotic compound. From Klebsiella pneumoniae.
   2878..2999    +  polyA_signal   SV40 poly(A) signal: SV40 polyadenylation signal
   3072..3088    -  protein_bind   lac operator: The lac repressor binds to the lac operator to inhibit transcription in E. coli. This inhibition can be relieved by adding lactose or isopropyl-β-D-thiogalactopyranoside (IPTG). lac repressor encoded by lacI
   3096..3126    -  promoter       lac promoter: promoter for the E. coli lac operon
   3141..3162    -  protein_bind   CAP binding site: CAP binding activates transcription in the presence of cAMP. E. coli catabolite activator protein
   3175..3267    -  CDS            lacI (fragment): lac repressor; lacI; The lac repressor binds to the lac operator to inhibit transcription in E. coli. This inhibition can be relieved by adding lactose or isopropyl-β-D-thiogalactopyranoside (IPTG).
   3450..4038    -  rep_origin     ori: high-copy-number ColE1/pMB1/pBR322/pUC origin of replication
   4209..5069    -  CDS            AmpR: β-lactamase; bla; confers resistance to ampicillin, carbenicillin, and related antibiotics
   5070..5174    -  promoter       AmpR promoter: bla
>Addgene plasmid #105785 | pKK-TEV-HA | depositor full sequence | sequence record 200341 | pKK-TEV-HA sequence 5205 bps
GACGGATCGGGAGATCTCCCGATCCCCTATGGTGCACTCTCAGTACAATCTGCTCTGATGCCGCATAGTT
AAGCCAGTATCTGCTCCCTGCTTGTGTGTTGGAGGTCGCTGAGTAGTGCGCGAGCAAAATTTAAGCTACA
ACAAGGCAAGGCTTGACCGACAATTGCATGAAGAATCTGCTTAGGGTTAGGCGTTTTGCGCTGCTTCGCG
ATGTACGGGCCAGATATACGCGTTGACATTGATTATTGACTAGTTATTAATAGTAATCAATTACGGGGTC
ATTAGTTCATAGCCCATATATGGAGTTCCGCGTTACATAACTTACGGTAAATGGCCCGCCTGGCTGACCG
CCCAACGACCCCCGCCCATTGACGTCAATAATGACGTATGTTCCCATAGTAACGCCAATAGGGACTTTCC
ATTGACGTCAATGGGTGGAGTATTTACGGTAAACTGCCCACTTGGCAGTACATCAAGTGTATCATATGCC
AAGTACGCCCCCTATTGACGTCAATGACGGTAAATGGCCCGCCTGGCATTATGCCCAGTACATGACCTTA
TGGGACTTTCCTACTTGGCAGTACATCTACGTATTAGTCATCGCTATTACCATGGTGATGCGGTTTTGGC
AGTACATCAATGGGCGTGGATAGCGGTTTGACTCACGGGGATTTCCAAGTCTCCACCCCATTGACGTCAA
TGGGAGTTTGTTTTGGCACCAAAATCAACGGGACTTTCCAAAATGTCGTAACAACTCCGCCCCATTGACG
CAAATGGGCGGTAGGCGTGTACGGTGGGAGGTCTATATAAGCAGAGCTCTCCCTATCAGTGATAGAGATC
TCCCTATCAGTGATAGAGATCGTCGACGAGCTCGTTTAGTGAACCGTCAGATCGCCTGGAGACGCCATCC
ACGCTGTTTTGACCTCCATAGAAGACACCGGGACCGATCCAGCCTCCGGACTCTAGCGTTTAAACTTAAG
CTTGGTACCGAGCTCGGATCCGAAAACCTGTACTTCCAAGGAACCGGTGGTCACCTGTACAATCGATCCT
GCAGGAGCTAGCGAGAATTTGTATTTTCAGGGTGATATCTACCCCTACGACGTGCCCGACTACGCTTGAC
TCGAGTCTAGAGGGCCCGTTTAAACCCGCTGATCAGCCTCGACTGTGCCTTCTAGTTGCCAGCCATCTGT
TGTTTGCCCCTCCCCCGTGCCTTCCTTGACCCTGGAAGGTGCCACTCCCACTGTCCTTTCCTAATAAAAT
GAGGAAATTGCATCGCATTGTCTGAGTAGGTGTCATTCTATTCTGGGGGGTGGGGTGGGGCAGGACAGCA
AGGGGGAGGATTGGGAAGACAATAGCAGGCATGCTGGGGATGCGGTGGGCTCTATGGCTTCTGAGGCGGA
AAGAACCAGCTGGGGCTCTAGGGGGTATCCCC
[124 nt withheld, positions 1433-1556]
C
[91 nt withheld, positions 1558-1648]
AGGGTGATGGTTCACGTACCTAGAAGTTCCTATTCCGAAGTTCCTATTCTCTAGAAAGTATAGGAACTTC
CTTGGCCAAAAAGCCTGAACTCACCGCGACGTCTGTCGAGAAGTTTCTGATCGAAAAGTTCGACAGCGTC
TCCGACCTGATGCAGCTCTCGGAGGGCGAAGAATCTCGTGCTTTCAGCTTCGATGTAGGAGGGCGTGGAT
ATGTCCTGCGGGTAAATAGCTGCGCCGATGGTTTCTACAAAGATCGTTATGTTTATCGGCACTTTGCATC
GGCCGCGCTCCCGATTCCGGAAGTGCTTGACATTGGGGAATTCAGCGAGAGCCTGACCTATTGCATCTCC
CGCCGTGCACAGGGTGTCACGTTGCAAGACCTGCCTGAAACCGAACTGCCCGCTGTTCTGCAGCCGGTCG
CGGAGGCCATGGATGCGATCGCTGCGGCCGATCTTAGCCAGACGAGCGGGTTCGGCCCATTCGGACCGCA
AGGAATCGGTCAATACACTACATGGCGTGATTTCATATGCGCGATTGCTGATCCCCATGTGTATCACTGG
CAAACTGTGATGGACGACACCGTCAGTGCGTCCGTCGCGCAGGCTCTCGATGAGCTGATGCTTTGGGCCG
AGGACTGCCCCGAAGTCCGGCACCTCGTGCACGCGGATTTCGGCTCCAACAATGTCCTGACGGACAATGG
CCGCATAACAGCGGTCATTGACTGGAGCGAGGCGATGTTCGGGGATTCCCAATACGAGGTCGCCAACATC
TTCTTCTGGAGGCCGTGGTTGGCTTGTATGGAGCAGCAGACGCGCTACTTCGAGCGGAGGCATCCGGAGC
TTGCAGGATCGCCGCGGCTCCGGGCGTATATGCTCCGCATTGGTCTTGACCAACTCTATCAGAGCTTGGT
TGACGGCAATTTCGATGATGCAGCTTGGGCGCAGGGTCGATGCGACGCAATCGTCCGATCCGGAGCCGGG
ACTGTCGGGCGTACACAAATCGCCCGCAGAAGCGCGGCCGTCTGGACCGATGGCTGTGTAGAAGTACTCG
CCGATAGTGGAAACCGACGCCCCAGCACTCGTCCGAGGGCAAAGGAATAGCACGTACTACGAGATTTCGA
TTCCACCGCCGCCTTCTATGAAAGGTTGGGCTTCGGAATCGTTTTCCGGGACGCCGGCTGGATGATCCTC
CAGCGCGGGGATCTCATGCTGGAGTTCTTCGCCCACCCCAACTTGTTTATTGCAGCTTATAATGGTTACA
AATAAAGCAATAGCATCACAAATTTCACAAATAAAGCATTTTTTTCACTGCATTCTAGTTGTGGTTTGTC
CAAACTCATCAATGTATCTTATCATGTCTGTATACCGTCGACCTCTAGCTAGAGCTTGGCGTAATCATGG
TCATAGCTGTTTCCTGTGTGAAATTGTTATCCGCTCACAATTCCACACAACATACGAGCCGGAAGCATAA
AGTGTAAAGCCTGGGGTGCCTAATGAGTGAGCTAACTCACATTAATTGCGTTGCGCTCACTGCCCGCTTT
CCAGTCGGGAAACCTGTCGTGCCAGCTGCATTAATGAATCGGCCAACGCGCGGGGAGAGGCGGTTTGCGT
ATTGGGCGCTCTTCCGCTTCCTCGCTCACTGACTCGCTGCGCTCGGTCGTTCGGCTGCGGCGAGCGGTAT
CAGCTCACTCAAAGGCGGTAATACGGTTATCCACAGAATCAGGGGATAACGCAGGAAAGAACATGTGAGC
AAAAGGCCAGCAAAAGGCCAGGAACCGTAAAAAGGCCGCGTTGCTGGCGTTTTTCCATAGGCTCCGCCCC
CCTGACGAGCATCACAAAAATCGACGCTCAAGTCAGAGGTGGCGAAACCCGACAGGACTATAAAGATACC
AGGCGTTTCCCCCTGGAAGCTCCCTCGTGCGCTCTCCTGTTCCGACCCTGCCGCTTACCGGATACCTGTC
CGCCTTTCTCCCTTCGGGAAGCGTGGCGCTTTCTCATAGCTCACGCTGTAGGTATCTCAGTTCGGTGTAG
GTCGTTCGCTCCAAGCTGGGCTGTGTGCACGAACCCCCCGTTCAGCCCGACCGCTGCGCCTTATCCGGTA
ACTATCGTCTTGAGTCCAACCCGGTAAGACACGACTTATCGCCACTGGCAGCAGCCACTGGTAACAGGAT
TAGCAGAGCGAGGTATGTAGGCGGTGCTACAGAGTTCTTGAAGTGGTGGCCTAACTACGGCTACACTAGA
AGAACAGTATTTGGTATCTGCGCTCTGCTGAAGCCAGTTACCTTCGGAAAAAGAGTTGGTAGCTCTTGAT
CCGGCAAACAAACCACCGCTGGTAGCGGTGGTTTTTTTGTTTGCAAGCAGCAGATTACGCGCAGAAAAAA
AGGATCTCAAGAAGATCCTTTGATCTTTTCTACGGGGTCTGACGCTCAGTGGAACGAAAACTCACGTTAA
GGGATTTTGGTCATGAGATTATCAAAAAGGATCTTCACCTAGATCCTTTTAAATTAAAAATGAAGTTTTA
AATCAATCTAAAGTATATATGAGTAAACTTGGTCTGACAGTTACCAATGCTTAATCAGTGAGGCACCTAT
CTCAGCGATCTGTCTATTTCGTTCATCCATAGTTGCCTGACTCCCCGTCGTGTAGATAACTACGATACGG
GAGGGCTTACCATCTGGCCCCAGTGCTGCAATGATACCGCGAGACCCACGCTCACCGGCTCCAGATTTAT
CAGCAATAAACCAGCCAGCCGGAAGGGCCGAGCGCAGAAGTGGTCCTGCAACTTTATCCGCCTCCATCCA
GTCTATTAATTGTTGCCGGGAAGCTAGAGTAAGTAGTTCGCCAGTTAATAGTTTGCGCAACGTTGTTGCC
ATTGCTACAGGCATCGTGGTGTCACGCTCGTCGTTTGGTATGGCTTCATTCAGCTCCGGTTCCCAACGAT
CAAGGCGAGTTACATGATCCCCCATGTTGTGCAAAAAAGCGGTTAGCTCCTTCGGTCCTCCGATCGTTGT
CAGAAGTAAGTTGGCCGCAGTGTTATCACTCATGGTTATGGCAGCACTGCATAATTCTCTTACTGTCATG
CCATCCGTAAGATGCTTTTCTGTGACTGGTGAGTACTCAACCAAGTCATTCTGAGAATAGTGTATGCGGC
GACCGAGTTGCTCTTGCCCGGCGTCAATACGGGATAATACCGCGCCACATAGCAGAACTTTAAAAGTGCT
CATCATTGGAAAACGTTCTTCGGGGCGAAAACTCTCAAGGATCTTACCGCTGTTGAGATCCAGTTCGATG
TAACCCACTCGTGCACCCAACTGATCTTCAGCATCTTTTACTTTCACCAGCGTTTCTGGGTGAGCAAAAA
CAGGAAGGCAAAATGCCGCAAAAAAGGGAATAAGGGCGACACGGAAATGTTGAATACTCATACTCTTCCT
TTTTCAATATTATTGAAGCATTTATCAGGGTTATTGTCTCATGAGCGGATACATATTTGAATGTATTTAG
AAAAATAAACAAATAGGGGTTCCGCGCACATTTCCCCGAAAAGTGCCACCTGACGTC
