Features (pLannotate 1.2.2; 21 found; start..end, strand, type, name):
     22..74      -  misc_feature   bom (fragment): basis of mobility region from pBR322
    229..608     +  enhancer       CMV enhancer: human cytomegalovirus immediate early enhancer
    609..812     +  promoter       CMV promoter: human cytomegalovirus (CMV) immediate early promoter
    814..833     +  promoter       PLtetO-1 promoter (fragment): modified phage lambda PL promoter with tet operator sites (Lutz and Bujard, 1997)
    835..854     +  promoter       PLtetO-1 promoter (fragment): modified phage lambda PL promoter with tet operator sites (Lutz and Bujard, 1997)
    862..895     +  promoter       TRE3GV promoter (fragment): 3rd-generation Tet-responsive promoter that can be activated by binding of Tet-On® 3G, optimized for retroviral and lentiviral vectors
    996..1012    +  CDS            TEV site (fragment): tobacco etch virus (TEV) protease recognition and cleavage site
   1157..1381    +  polyA_signal   bGH poly(A) signal: bovine growth hormone polyadenylation signal
   1385..1406    +  promoter       SV40 promoter (fragment): SV40 enhancer and early promoter
   1427..1660    +  rep_origin     f1 ori (fragment) (sequence partly withheld): f1 bacteriophage origin of replication; arrow indicates direction of (+) strand synthesis
   1665..1712    +  protein_bind   FRT: FLP-mediated recombination occurs in the 8-bp core sequence TCTAGAAA (Turan and Bode, 2011). FLP recombinase from the Saccharomyces cerevisiae 2μ plasmid
   1720..2742    +  CDS            HygR: aminoglycoside phosphotransferase from E. coli; aph(4)-Ia; confers resistance to hygromycin
   2752..2877    +  CDS            ble (fragment): BLE_KLEPN - Experimental evidence at protein level: Swiss-Prot protein existence level 1. Binding protein with a strong affinity to the bleomycin family of antibiotics. Binds to CL990; an antimitotic-antibiotic compound. From Klebsiella pneumoniae.
   2872..2993    +  polyA_signal   SV40 poly(A) signal: SV40 polyadenylation signal
   3066..3082    -  protein_bind   lac operator: The lac repressor binds to the lac operator to inhibit transcription in E. coli. This inhibition can be relieved by adding lactose or isopropyl-β-D-thiogalactopyranoside (IPTG). lac repressor encoded by lacI
   3090..3120    -  promoter       lac promoter: promoter for the E. coli lac operon
   3135..3156    -  protein_bind   CAP binding site: CAP binding activates transcription in the presence of cAMP. E. coli catabolite activator protein
   3169..3261    -  CDS            lacI (fragment): lac repressor; lacI; The lac repressor binds to the lac operator to inhibit transcription in E. coli. This inhibition can be relieved by adding lactose or isopropyl-β-D-thiogalactopyranoside (IPTG).
   3444..4032    -  rep_origin     ori: high-copy-number ColE1/pMB1/pBR322/pUC origin of replication
   4203..5063    -  CDS            AmpR: β-lactamase; bla; confers resistance to ampicillin, carbenicillin, and related antibiotics
   5064..5168    -  promoter       AmpR promoter: bla
>Addgene plasmid #105785 | pKK-TEV-HA | addgene full sequence | sequence record 203375 | Addgene NGS Result
TCGGGAGATCTCCCGATCCCCTATGGTGCACTCTCAGTACAATCTGCTCTGATGCCGCATAGTTAAGCCA
GTATCTGCTCCCTGCTTGTGTGTTGGAGGTCGCTGAGTAGTGCGCGAGCAAAATTTAAGCTACAACAAGG
CAAGGCTTGACCGACAATTGCATGAAGAATCTGCTTAGGGTTAGGCGTTTTGCGCTGCTTCGCGATGTAC
GGGCCAGATATACGCGTTGACATTGATTATTGACTAGTTATTAATAGTAATCAATTACGGGGTCATTAGT
TCATAGCCCATATATGGAGTTCCGCGTTACATAACTTACGGTAAATGGCCCGCCTGGCTGACCGCCCAAC
GACCCCCGCCCATTGACGTCAATAATGACGTATGTTCCCATAGTAACGCCAATAGGGACTTTCCATTGAC
GTCAATGGGTGGAGTATTTACGGTAAACTGCCCACTTGGCAGTACATCAAGTGTATCATATGCCAAGTAC
GCCCCCTATTGACGTCAATGACGGTAAATGGCCCGCCTGGCATTATGCCCAGTACATGACCTTATGGGAC
TTTCCTACTTGGCAGTACATCTACGTATTAGTCATCGCTATTACCATGGTGATGCGGTTTTGGCAGTACA
TCAATGGGCGTGGATAGCGGTTTGACTCACGGGGATTTCCAAGTCTCCACCCCATTGACGTCAATGGGAG
TTTGTTTTGGCACCAAAATCAACGGGACTTTCCAAAATGTCGTAACAACTCCGCCCCATTGACGCAAATG
GGCGGTAGGCGTGTACGGTGGGAGGTCTATATAAGCAGAGCTCTCCCTATCAGTGATAGAGATCTCCCTA
TCAGTGATAGAGATCGTCGACGAGCTCGTTTAGTGAACCGTCAGATCGCCTGGAGACGCCATCCACGCTG
TTTTGACCTCCATAGAAGACACCGGGACCGATCCAGCCTCCGGACTCTGGCGTTTAAACTTAAGCTTGGT
ACCGAGCTCGGATCCGAAAACCTGTACTTCCAAGGAACCGGTGGTCACCTGTACAATCGATCCTGCAGGA
GCTAGCGAGAATTTGTATTTTCAGGGTGATATCTACCCCTACGACGTGCCCGACTACGCTTGACTCGAGT
CTAGAGGGCCCGTTTAAACCCGCTGATCAGCCTCGACTGTGCCTTCTAGTTGCCAGCCATCTGTTGTTTG
CCCCTCCCCCGTGCCTTCCTTGACCCTGGAAGGTGCCACTCCCACTGTCCTTTCCTAATAAAATGAGGAA
ATTGCATCGCATTGTCTGAGTAGGTGTCATTCTATTCTGGGGGGTGGGGTGGGGCAGGACAGCAAGGGGG
AGGATTGGGAAGACAATAGCAGGCATGCTGGGGATGCGGTGGGCTCTATGGCTTCTGAGGCGGAAAGAAC
CAGCTGGGGCTCTAGGGGGTATCCCC
[124 nt withheld, positions 1427-1550]
C
[91 nt withheld, positions 1552-1642]
AGGGTGATGGTTCACGTACCTAGAAGTTCCTATTCCGAAGTTCCTATTCTCTAGAAAGTATAGGAACTTC
CTTGGCCAAAAAGCCTGAACTCACCGCGACGTCTGTCGAGAAGTTTCTGATCGAAAAGTTCGACAGCGTC
TCCGACCTGATGCAGCTCTCGGAGGGCGAAGAATCTCGTGCTTTCAGCTTCGATGTAGGAGGGCGTGGAT
ATGTCCTGCGGGTAAATAGCTGCGCCGATGGTTTCTACAAAGATCGTTATGTTTATCGGCACTTTGCATC
GGCCGCGCTCCCGATTCCGGAAGTGCTTGACATTGGGGAATTCAGCGAGAGCCTGACCTATTGCATCTCC
CGCCGTGCACAGGGTGTCACGTTGCAAGACCTGCCTGAAACCGAACTGCCCGCTGTTCTGCAGCCGGTCG
CGGAGGCCATGGATGCGATCGCTGCGGCCGATCTTAGCCAGACGAGCGGGTTCGGCCCATTCGGACCGCA
AGGAATCGGTCAATACACTACATGGCGTGATTTCATATGCGCGATTGCTGATCCCCATGTGTATCACTGG
CAAACTGTGATGGACGACACCGTCAGTGCGTCCGTCGCGCAGGCTCTCGATGAGCTGATGCTTTGGGCCG
AGGACTGCCCCGAAGTCCGGCACCTCGTGCACGCGGATTTCGGCTCCAACAATGTCCTGACGGACAATGG
CCGCATAACAGCGGTCATTGACTGGAGCGAGGCGATGTTCGGGGATTCCCAATACGAGGTCGCCAACATC
TTCTTCTGGAGGCCGTGGTTGGCTTGTATGGAGCAGCAGACGCGCTACTTCGAGCGGAGGCATCCGGAGC
TTGCAGGATCGCCGCGGCTCCGGGCGTATATGCTCCGCATTGGTCTTGACCAACTCTATCAGAGCTTGGT
TGACGGCAATTTCGATGATGCAGCTTGGGCGCAGGGTCGATGCGACGCAATCGTCCGATCCGGAGCCGGG
ACTGTCGGGCGTACACAAATCGCCCGCAGAAGCGCGGCCGTCTGGACCGATGGCTGTGTAGAAGTACTCG
CCGATAGTGGAAACCGACGCCCCAGCACTCGTCCGAGGGCAAAGGAATAGCACGTACTACGAGATTTCGA
TTCCACCGCCGCCTTCTATGAAAGGTTGGGCTTCGGAATCGTTTTCCGGGACGCCGGCTGGATGATCCTC
CAGCGCGGGGATCTCATGCTGGAGTTCTTCGCCCACCCCAACTTGTTTATTGCAGCTTATAATGGTTACA
AATAAAGCAATAGCATCACAAATTTCACAAATAAAGCATTTTTTTCACTGCATTCTAGTTGTGGTTTGTC
CAAACTCATCAATGTATCTTATCATGTCTGTATACCGTCGACCTCTAGCTAGAGCTTGGCGTAATCATGG
TCATAGCTGTTTCCTGTGTGAAATTGTTATCCGCTCACAATTCCACACAACATACGAGCCGGAAGCATAA
AGTGTAAAGCCTGGGGTGCCTAATGAGTGAGCTAACTCACATTAATTGCGTTGCGCTCACTGCCCGCTTT
CCAGTCGGGAAACCTGTCGTGCCAGCTGCATTAATGAATCGGCCAACGCGCGGGGAGAGGCGGTTTGCGT
ATTGGGCGCTCTTCCGCTTCCTCGCTCACTGACTCGCTGCGCTCGGTCGTTCGGCTGCGGCGAGCGGTAT
CAGCTCACTCAAAGGCGGTAATACGGTTATCCACAGAATCAGGGGATAACGCAGGAAAGAACATGTGAGC
AAAAGGCCAGCAAAAGGCCAGGAACCGTAAAAAGGCCGCGTTGCTGGCGTTTTTCCATAGGCTCCGCCCC
CCTGACGAGCATCACAAAAATCGACGCTCAAGTCAGAGGTGGCGAAACCCGACAGGACTATAAAGATACC
AGGCGTTTCCCCCTGGAAGCTCCCTCGTGCGCTCTCCTGTTCCGACCCTGCCGCTTACCGGATACCTGTC
CGCCTTTCTCCCTTCGGGAAGCGTGGCGCTTTCTCATAGCTCACGCTGTAGGTATCTCAGTTCGGTGTAG
GTCGTTCGCTCCAAGCTGGGCTGTGTGCACGAACCCCCCGTTCAGCCCGACCGCTGCGCCTTATCCGGTA
ACTATCGTCTTGAGTCCAACCCGGTAAGACACGACTTATCGCCACTGGCAGCAGCCACTGGTAACAGGAT
TAGCAGAGCGAGGTATGTAGGCGGTGCTACAGAGTTCTTGAAGTGGTGGCCTAACTACGGCTACACTAGA
AGAACAGTATTTGGTATCTGCGCTCTGCTGAAGCCAGTTACCTTCGGAAAAAGAGTTGGTAGCTCTTGAT
CCGGCAAACAAACCACCGCTGGTAGCGGTGGTTTTTTTGTTTGCAAGCAGCAGATTACGCGCAGAAAAAA
AGGATCTCAAGAAGATCCTTTGATCTTTTCTACGGGGTCTGACGCTCAGTGGAACGAAAACTCACGTTAA
GGGATTTTGGTCATGAGATTATCAAAAAGGATCTTCACCTAGATCCTTTTAAATTAAAAATGAAGTTTTA
AATCAATCTAAAGTATATATGAGTAAACTTGGTCTGACAGTTACCAATGCTTAATCAGTGAGGCACCTAT
CTCAGCGATCTGTCTATTTCGTTCATCCATAGTTGCCTGACTCCCCGTCGTGTAGATAACTACGATACGG
GAGGGCTTACCATCTGGCCCCAGTGCTGCAATGATACCGCGAGACCCACGCTCACCGGCTCCAGATTTAT
CAGCAATAAACCAGCCAGCCGGAAGGGCCGAGCGCAGAAGTGGTCCTGCAACTTTATCCGCCTCCATCCA
GTCTATTAATTGTTGCCGGGAAGCTAGAGTAAGTAGTTCGCCAGTTAATAGTTTGCGCAACGTTGTTGCC
ATTGCTACAGGCATCGTGGTGTCACGCTCGTCGTTTGGTATGGCTTCATTCAGCTCCGGTTCCCAACGAT
CAAGGCGAGTTACATGATCCCCCATGTTGTGCAAAAAAGCGGTTAGCTCCTTCGGTCCTCCGATCGTTGT
CAGAAGTAAGTTGGCCGCAGTGTTATCACTCATGGTTATGGCAGCACTGCATAATTCTCTTACTGTCATG
CCATCCGTAAGATGCTTTTCTGTGACTGGTGAGTACTCAACCAAGTCATTCTGAGAATAGTGTATGCGGC
GACCGAGTTGCTCTTGCCCGGCGTCAATACGGGATAATACCGCGCCACATAGCAGAACTTTAAAAGTGCT
CATCATTGGAAAACGTTCTTCGGGGCGAAAACTCTCAAGGATCTTACCGCTGTTGAGATCCAGTTCGATG
TAACCCACTCGTGCACCCAACTGATCTTCAGCATCTTTTACTTTCACCAGCGTTTCTGGGTGAGCAAAAA
CAGGAAGGCAAAATGCCGCAAAAAAGGGAATAAGGGCGACACGGAAATGTTGAATACTCATACTCTTCCT
TTTTCAATATTATTGAAGCATTTATCAGGGTTATTGTCTCATGAGCGGATACATATTTGAATGTATTTAG
AAAAATAAACAAATAGGGGTTCCGCGCACATTTCCCCGAAAAGTGCCACCTGACGTCGACGGA
